Addgene plasmid #17586: pBluescript KS(-) otk
Depositing lab: Denise Montell. Depositing organization: Johns Hopkins University and School of Medicine.
Backbone
  Vector backbone: pBluescript KS(-)
  Backbone manufacturer: Stratagene
  Backbone size w/o insert (bp): 3000
  Vector type: Bacterial Expression
Growth in bacteria
  Bacterial resistance: Ampicillin, 100 μg/mL
  Growth temperature: 37°C
  Growth strain: DH5alpha
  Copy number: High Copy
Gene/Insert
  Gene/Insert name: otk (alt name: trk)
  Species: D. melanogaster (fly)
  Insert size (bp): 3362
  Entrez Gene: otk (a.k.a. Dmel_CG8967, CG8967, CT25769, DTrk, Dmel\CG8967, Dtkr, Dtrk, IGGtyk, OFT/TRK, OTK, Otk, Tk48D, Trk48D, anon-WO2004063362.81, dTrk)
  Cloning method: Restriction Enzyme; 5′ cloning site EcoRV (destroyed during cloning); 3′ cloning site EcoRV (destroyed during cloning)
  Sequencing primers: 5′ T7; 3′ T3
Terms and licenses: Academic/Nonprofit Terms; Industry Terms: Not Available to Industry
Depositor comments: otk full cDNA
How to cite: pBluescript KS(-) otk was a gift from Denise Montell (Addgene plasmid # 17586 ; http://n2t.net/addgene:17586 ; RRID:Addgene_17586)
