[The description below was written by a language model from this plasmid's Addgene catalogue record.]
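Description:
pBluescript KS(-) otk is a bacterial cloning plasmid carrying the full-length cDNA of the Drosophila melanogaster gene off-track (otk, also known as Dtrk or Tk48D; CG8967) in the Stratagene pBluescript KS(-) phagemid backbone. The backbone is about 3 kb and the insert about 3.4 kb. The plasmid is maintained at high copy number in E. coli and selected with ampicillin. No feature table accompanies the record. As a standard pBluescript derivative, the vector would be expected to carry a pUC-type origin of replication, an f1 origin for single-stranded DNA rescue, and a polylinker within the lacZα fragment flanked by T7 and T3 phage promoters.

The otk cDNA was inserted at the EcoRV site of the polylinker, and both junction sites were destroyed during cloning, which is consistent with a blunt-end ligation. The insert therefore cannot be released with EcoRV and would have to be excised using neighbouring polylinker sites. The record lists T7 as the 5′ sequencing primer and T3 as the 3′ primer, suggesting that the start of the cDNA lies toward the T7 side, although the orientation is not stated explicitly. No epitope tags, fusion partners, reporters or mutations are recorded.

Although catalogued as a bacterial expression vector, the construct carries no dedicated protein-expression elements in the record. It is best regarded as a cDNA archive clone. The record does not state a purpose, but such clones typically serve as a source of the otk coding sequence for subcloning into fly or cell-culture expression vectors, as a sequencing or PCR template, and as a template for in vitro transcription from the flanking phage promoters, for example to make sense or antisense riboprobes for in situ hybridisation.
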