>Addgene plasmid #17586 | pBluescript KS(-) otk | addgene partial sequence | sequence record 23502 | 17586 with T7
CCGCGGGGCGGCCGCTCTGAACTAGTGGATCCCCCGGGCTGCAGGAATTCGATTTGTCATCGTCGTCATC
GTCGTCGTCGTACGTCTGTGCCATCCAAATATTGAATATTTACAAATGCGTTGAGTGCATTTTCGAGTGG
CCGGCACTTACAGTGACTATCTGGTGGATGTGCGAGTGTATTCATCGGATTGCCAGCAGCATAAAACTTC
GTTTTCGATACTGATCCAATACGCGAGTGCATATATATTTTTTGTGTCGCTAATTGAGACCAAAGGTGTC
GAAGTGCGGCGGTTATACATATACGCAGATGACTGCCAGGATGATCTCAATATGCGGCCTGGTCATGGCT
TTGATGATGGCTTCCGTTTTGGCCAGCTCATCGCGTTTCCAGCGAGTGCCCCAAAGTCAGTCCGTGGTGG
AGAATGAATCCGTGAAATTCGAGTGCGAATCGACCGACTCCTACAGTGAACTGCACTACGACTGGTTGCA
TAATGGTCATCGGATTGCGTATGACAAGCGTGTCCATCAAATCGGTTCCAATTTGCATATCGAGGCGGTG
CGACGTACGGAGGATATTGGCAACTATGTTTGCATCGCGACAAATTTGGCCAGCGGCGCCAGGGAGGCGT
CTCCGCCCGCCAAATTGAGCGTGATATATCTTGAATCGGCCAGTGTCCAGCTGCTGGGCAGCAATCGCAA
CGAGCTGCTGCTCAAGTGCCACGTGGAGGGCGCCTCAGGAGATTTGGAACCGCTAAAGATCGAATGGTAT
CGCAACAGCGAAAAGCTANCCCCGGNAAANCCCCNGCTGGANCACCCCCCCTGA
